>Addgene plasmid #88320 | pDONR223-ZNF707 | depositor partial sequence | sequence record 171924 | insert
ATGGCCCAGGAGCCAGTGACCTTCAGGGACGTGGCCATCTACTTCTCAAGGGAGGAGTGGGCGTGTCTGG
AACCCAGCCAGAGGGCCCTCTACCGGGACGTGATGCTGGACAACTTCAGCAGTGTGGCTGCTCTGGGATT
TTGCAGCCCCAGACCAGACCTCGTCTCTCGCCTGGAACAGTGGGAGGAGCCGTGGGTTGAAGACCGGGAG
AGACCTGAGTTCCAGGCAGTGCAGAGGGGACCCCGGCCAGGGGCAAGGAAGTCTGCAGACCCCAAGAGAC
ATTGTGATCATCCAGCTTGGGCTCACAAGAAAACCCACGTGCGGCGAGAAAGAGCCAGGGAAGGAAGCAG
CTTTAGGAAGGGCTTCAGGCTGGACACGGATGACGGGCAGCTTCCCAGAGCTGCTCCAGAAAGGACAGAC
GCCAAGCCCACGGCTTTCCCGTGTCAGGTGCTCACGCAGCGTTGTGGGCGGCGGCCGGGCCGCAGAGAGC
GCCGGAAGCAGCGCGCAGTAGAGCTGTCGTTCATCTGCGGCACGTGCGGGAAGGCGCTCAGCTGCCACAG
CCGGCTGCTCGCTCACCAGACGGTGCACACGGGAACCAAGGCCTTCGAGTGCCCCGAGTGCGGCCAGACC
TTCCGGTGGGCTTCAAACCTGCAGCGCCACCAGAAGAACCACACGCGCGAGAAGCCCTTCTGCTGCGAGG
CCTGCGGGCAGGCGTTCAGCCTGAAGGACCGCCTGGCTCAGCACCGCAAGGTCCACACCGAGCACAGGCC
CTACTCGTGTGGCGACTGTGGGAAAGCCTTCAAGCAGAAGTCCAACCTTCTCAGACACCAGCTGGTGCAC
ACCGGGGAGCGGCCGTTCTACTGCGCGGACTGCGGCAAAGCCTTCCGGACCAAGGAGAACCTCAGCCACC
ACCAGAGGGTCCACAGCGGGGAGAAGCCCTACACCTGTGCCGAGTGCGGCAAGTCCTTCCGGTGGCCCAA
GGGCTTCAGCATCCACCGGAGGCTGCACCTGACGAAGAGGTTCTACGAGTGCGGCCACTGTGGGAAAGGC
TTCCGTCACCTGGGGTTCTTCACGCGGCATCAGAGGACTCACAGGCACGGGGAGGTGTAG
