[The description below was written by a language model from this plasmid's Addgene catalogue record.]
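Description:
pDONR223-ZNF707 is a Gateway donor-format (entry-type) plasmid built on the Invitrogen pDONR223 backbone, recorded as about 3 kb without insert. It carries the open reading frame of the human zinc finger transcription factor ZNF707. It is a bacterial cloning and storage vector rather than an expression construct. It is maintained at high copy in E. coli and selected with spectinomycin. The record lists no promoter for driving ZNF707, and no feature table was provided, so the origin of replication and the exact recombination sites flanking the insert are not stated. In clones made by Gateway cloning into a pDONR vector, the ORF normally sits between att sites that allow recombinational transfer into destination vectors. M13 forward and reverse primer sites flank the insert for sequence verification.

The insert size is listed as 236 bp, which is short for a zinc finger protein coding sequence. It may therefore represent a short isoform or a partial clone, but the record does not clarify this. The last nucleotide of the stop codon has been removed, so after transfer into a suitable destination vector the ORF can read through into a C-terminal tag or fusion partner. No tags or reporters are present in the donor clone itself.

The plasmid belongs to the Human TFome Collection, a library of human transcription factors assembled for cell fate engineering, and is noted as part of its ORFeome-derived subset. Its typical use is as a source clone for shuttling ZNF707 into expression vectors chosen by the user, for example for overexpression screens or individual functional studies of this factor.
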