Addgene plasmid #88320: pDONR223-ZNF707
Purpose: Donor Vector containing ZNF707 transcription factor, part of the Human TFome Collection
Depositing lab: Marc Vidal. Depositing organization: Dana-Farber Cancer Institute. Publication: A comprehensive library of human transcription factors for cell fate engineering. Ng AHM, Khoshakhlagh P, Rojo Arias JE, Pasquini G, Wang K, Swiersy A, Shipman SL, Appleton E, Kiaee K, Kohman RE, Vernet A, Dysart M, Leeper K, Saylor W, Huang JY, Graveline A, Taipale J, Hill DE, Vidal M, Melero-Martin JM, Busskamp V, Church GM. Nat Biotechnol. 2021 Apr;39(4):510-519. doi: 10.1038/s41587-020-0742-6. Epub 2020 Nov 30. PubMed 33257861.
Backbone
  Vector backbone: pDONR223
  Backbone manufacturer: Invitrogen
  Backbone size w/o insert (bp): 3000
  Vector type: Gateway Donor Vector
Growth in bacteria
  Bacterial resistance: Spectinomycin, 50 μg/mL
  Growth temperature: 37°C
  Growth strain: DH5alpha
  Copy number: High Copy
Gene/Insert
  Gene/Insert name: ZNF707
  Species: H. sapiens (human)
  Insert size (bp): 236
  Mutation: Last nucleotide of stop codon removed to allow for Gateway C-terminal fusions
  Entrez Gene: ZNF707
  Cloning method: Gateway Cloning
  Sequencing primers: 5′ M13F(-21); 3′ M13R
Terms and licenses: Academic/Nonprofit Terms; Industry Terms: Not Available to Industry
Depositor comments: Represents the ORFeome subset of the TFome
How to cite: pDONR223-ZNF707 was a gift from Marc Vidal (Addgene plasmid # 88320 ; http://n2t.net/addgene:88320 ; RRID:Addgene_88320)
